>Addgene plasmid #208258 | pLRD04 | addgene full sequence | sequence record 413656 | Addgene NGS Result
CACATTTCCCCGAAAAGTGCCACCTGACGTCTAAGAAACCATTATTATCATGACATTAACCTATAAAAAT
AGGCGTATCACGAGGCAGAATTTCAGATAAAAAAAATCCTTAGCTTTCGCTAAGGATGATTTCTGGAATT
CGCGGCCGCTTCTAGAGCGCGAAGACTTAATCAAATCTAATACGACTCACTATAGGGGAATTGTGAGCGG
ATAACAATTCCCCTCTACGTTTTCAAGGTGGTAGACTGTCGCCGGATGTGTATCCGACCTGACGATGGCC
CAAAAGGGCCGAAACAGTCCTCTACAAATAATTTTGTTTAAGAGAATACCCCGCTAAGAAGGTAATTATG
TCCATGCAAAGTTTAGATAAGAATTTTCGACATTTATCTCGTAAAGAAAAGTTACAACAATTGGTTGATA
AGCAATGGTTATCAGAAGAACAATTCGACATTTTACTGAATCATCCATTAATCGATGAAGAAGTAGCCAA
TAGTTTAATTGAAAATGTCATCGCGCAAGGTGCATTACCCGTTGGATTATTACCGAATATCATTGTGGAC
GATAAGGCATATGTTGTACCTATGATGGTGGAAGAGCCTTCAGTTGTCGCTGCAGCTAGTTATGGTGCAA
AGCTAGTGAATCAGACTGGCGGATTTAAAACGGTATCTTCTGAACGTATTATGATAGGTCAAATCGTCTT
TGATGGCGTTGACGATACTGAAAAATTATCAGCAGACATTAAAGCTTTAGAAAAGCAAATTCATAAAATT
GCGGATGAGGCATATCCTTCTATTAAAGCGCGTGGTGGTGGTTACCAACGTATAGCGATTGATACATTTC
CTGAGCAACAGTTACTATCTTTAAAAGTATTTGTTGATACGAAAGATGCTATGGGCGCTAATATGCTTAA
TACGATTTTAGAGGCCATAACTGCATTTTTAAAAAATGAATTTCCGCAAAGCGACATTTTAATGAGTATT
TTATCCAATCATGCAACAGCGTCCGTTGTTAAAGTTCAAGGCGAAATTGATGTTAAAGATTTAGCAAGGG
GCGAGAGAACTGGAGAAGAGGTTGCCAAACGAATGGAACGTGCTTCTGTATTGGCCCAAGTAGATATTCA
TCGTGCAGCAACACATAATAAAGGTGTTATGAATGGCATACATGCTGTTGTTTTAGCAACAGGAAATGAT
ACGCGTGGTGCAGAAGCAAGTGCGCATGCATACGCGAGTCGTGACGGACAGTATCGTGGTATTGCTACAT
GGCGTTACGATCAAGATCGTCAACGATTGATTGGTACAATTGAAGTGCCTATGACATTGGCAATCGTTGG
CGGTGGTACAAAAGTATTACCAATTGCTAAAGCTTCATTAGAGCTACTAAATGTAGAGTCAGCACAAGAA
TTAGGTCATGTAGTTGCTGCCGTTGGTTTAGCGCAAAACTTTGCAGCATGTCGCGCGCTTGTGTCAGAAG
GTATTCAACAAGGTCATATGAGTTTACAATATAAATCATTAGCTATCGTTGTAGGGGCAAAAGGTGATGA
AATTGCTAAAGTAGCTGAAGCTTTGAAAAAAGAACCCCGTGCAAATACACAAGCAGCGGAACATATTTTA
CAAGAAATTAGACAACAATAATAACGGATGTAAACAGAGAAACGTCTAACTAAAAAGGCCTCCCAAATCG
GGGGGCCTTTTTTATTGATAACAAAAGCCTAATACACCTGTTCGTGACGACTACGGATGCGGGCAAGGTG
CTAATACGACTCACTATAGGGGAATTGTGAGCGGATAACAATTCCCCTCTAAACGCCAGCCACTAAAGCG
GTCAACGCATGTGCTTTGCGTTCTGATGAGACAGTGATGTCGAAACCGCCTCTACAAATAATTTTGTTTA
AGAGATTATTGATTAATTTTAAGGAGGATTTATATGCTGGAAGTTCCGGCACAGCCAACGCCAGCGCCTC
GTGAAGCAGAAGCGGCAGCCTTATTGGCAGCGACCGTTGCTGATCCTTGGGGCTTAGTCGCACCTAGTGT
GTACGACACAGCTCGTCTGGTAAGCCTTGCCCCGTGGCTGGATGGACACCGTGAACGCCTGGGTTACCTC
GTGAAAGAACAGAATCAGGATGGCTCATGGGGCGCTCCGGACGGCTATGGTCTGGTCCCTACCTTGTCGG
CCGTTGAAGCCCTGCTGACGGAATTAGCGCGCACCGATAGTGGAGCGCCGCATCCTCCACACGATGATCT
GGCTGCGGCCTGCGCGGGCGGACTTGGTGCGTTACAGGATGGCCTCTTGGCTGGGCCGGTTCCTGATACT
ATCGGCGTTGAGTTTGTTGCGCCTTCATTACTGGCGGATATCAACACGCGTCTGGCCGCACTGACAGAAC
AAGCCCCTGGCAAACTGGGCGCATGGTCCGGTACAACCCTGACGTCACCAGCTCCGGATCTGGATGGCGC
ACTTCTGGCCGGCGTTCGTGAGATGACTGAGCAGGCGCCACTGCCAGAGAAACTGTGGCATACCTTGGAA
GCCATCACCCGCGATGGTACCCGTGGGGCACGCCCCCATGAAGGTGCACCGCCACACAATGGGTCTGTTG
GTTGTAGTCCAGCAGCTACCGCTGCATGGCTTGGTGCGTCGCCTGATCCTGCAGCGCCAGGTGTAGCATA
CCTGCGTGATGTTCAGGCTCGCTTTGGCGGCCCGGTGCCGTCCATTACGCCGATCGTGTACTTTGAGCAG
GCATGGGTGCTGAATAGTTTAGCCGCATCGGGACTGCGCTATGAAGCGCCTGCAGCATTACTGGACAGTC
TGGAAGCCGGCTTGACTGATGAAGGCATCGCGGCAGCACCGGGCCTCCCTTCTGACAGCGACGATACCGC
CGCAGTATTATTCGCGCTGGCCCAGCACGGTCGTACACATCGCCCAGACTCCCTGATGCACTTCCGCCGT
GATGGCTATTTTTCATGTTTTGGTGTCGAGCGCACGCCATCAACCTCAACAAACGCGCATATACTGGAAG
CGTTGGGACACCATGTTACAGTGCGCCCCGACGATGCTGGGCGTTATGGCGCCGAAATCCGTATGATTTC
TGACTGGCTGCTGGATAATCAACTGCCAGATGGCTCTTGGATGGATAAATGGCACGCGTCACCCTATTAC
GCCACCGCCTGCTGTGCCCTTGCTCTGGCCGAATTTGGCGGACCGAGCGCTCGTGCTGCAGTGGATCGTG
CGGCAGCGTGGGCTCTGGAAACTCAACGTGCCGATGGCAGCTGGGGTCGCTGGCAGGGCACAACAGAAGA
AACCGCATACATGGTGCAGCTCTTGATGCGCACCCGCACGCCTGGTTCGCCAGGTACTGTGGCTAGATCG
GCTGCGCGCGGCTGTGATGCCCTCCTGGCTCATGATGATCCGGCCTCGTACCCGGGCCTTTGGCATGATA
AAGACATTTATGCCCCGGTAACGGTGATTCGAGCGGCACGTTTAGCCGCGCTGGCTCTGGGAGGTGCAGA
GTCTGCCGCGAGTGGTGGGGCGTAATAATTATGCCTTCCGCTAATCAACTCGGTACCAAATTCCAGAAAA
GAGACGCTTTCGAGCGTCTTTTTTCGTTTTGGTCCGTGGACAAGCACAGCATAGCCAAGTAATACGACTC
ACTATAGGGGAATTGTGAGCGGATAACAATTCCCCTCTAGGTCCGAAGATACTTAGGGTGTCTCAAGGTG
CGTACCTTGACTGATGAGTCCGAAAGGACGAAACACCCCTCTACAAATAATTTTGTTTAAGAGGCATTAT
ACAAAGGAGGAACAAAAATGATTCAGACGGAGCGGGCGGTGCAGCAGGTCTTGGAATGGGGCCGGTCACT
GACCGGTTTCGCCGATGAACACGCCGTGGAGGCAGTTAGAGGCGGTCAGTACATTCTGCAACGTATCCAT
CCTTCACTGCGCGGTACCAGTGCACGCACCGGTCGTGATCCACAAGATGAAACGCTTATTGTGACCTTCT
ATCGGGAATTAGCGCTGCTCTTTTGGCTGGACGACTGTAACGATCTCGGTTTGATTAGCCCGGAACAATT
AGCGGCCGTAGAACAGGCATTGGGCCAAGGGGTACCATGCGCTCTGCCGGGATTTGAAGGCTGTGCCGTC
CTGCGGGCAAGCCTGGCCACTCTGGCCTATGATCGACGCGACTATGCCCAACTTCTGGACGATACACGCT
GTTACAGTGCGGCGCTGAGAGCGGGTCACGCACAAGCGGTCGCTGCGGAGCGTTGGAGCTATGCCGAATA
CCTGCACAATGGCATAGACTCCATTGCGTACGCCAACGTGTTTTGCTGTCTGAGTTTATTGTGGGGTCTG
GATATGGCCACCCTTCGTGCTCGTCCGGCGTTTCGCCAAGTACTGCGACTGATCAGTGCCATCGGTCGTC
TGCAAAATGACCTGCACGGCTGCGACAAAGACCGGTCAGCTGGGGAGGCAGATAATGCCGTTATTCTTCT
TTTACAGAGATACCCGGCAATGCCGGTAGTAGAATTCCTGAACGATGAACTGGCAGGGCATACCCGCATG
CTGCACCGGGTTATGGCTGAGGAGCGTTTTCCGGCCCCGTGGGGCCCGCTGATCGAAGCCATGGCGGCCA
TTCGCGTACAATATTATCGTACGTCCACCTCCCGTTATCGGAGCGATGCAGTCCGTGGTGGCCAGCGGGC
CCCAGCATAATAAGCCTCGTTGCTCTTCATAAATCATCCCTATGACCCCTTCAAAAAAAAAAAACACCCT
AACGGGTGTTTTTTTTTTTTTGGTCTGCCTCTCGCTGACGGTCACAATGCGCTTACGAAAGTCTTCCTGT
ACTAGTAGCGGCCGCTGCAGTCCGGCAAAAAAGGGCAAGGTGTCACCACCCTGCCCTTTTTCTTTAAAAC
CGAAAAGATTACTTCGCGTTATGCAGGCTTCCTCGCTCACTGACTCGCTGCGCTCGGTCGTTCGGCTGCG
GCGAGCGGTATCAGCTCACTCAAAGGCGGTAATGACAGTAAGACGGGTAAGCCTGTTGATGATACCGCTG
CCTTACTGGGTGCATTAGCCAGTCTGAATGACCTGTCACGGGATAATCCGAAGTGGTCAGACTGGAAAAT
CAGAGGGCAGGAACTGCTGAACAGCAAAAAGTCAGATAGCACCACATAGCAGACCCGCCATAAAACGCCC
TGAGAAGCCCGTGACGGGCTTTTCTTGTATTATGGGTAGTTTCCTTGCATGAATCCATAAAAGGCGCCTG
TAGTGCCATTTACCCCCATTCACTGCCAGAGCCGTGAGCGCAGCGAACTGAATGTCACGAAAAAGACAGC
GACTCAGGTGCCTGATGGTCGGAGACAAAAGGAATATTCAGCGATTTGCCCGAGCTTGCGAGGGTGCTAC
TTAAGCCTTTAGGGTTTTAAGGTCTGTTTTGTAGAGGAGCAAACAGCGTTTGCGACATCCTTTTGTAATA
CTGCGGAACTGACTAAAGTAGTGAGTTATACACAGGGCTGGGATCTATTCTTTTTATCTTTTTTTATTCT
TTCTTTATTCTATAAATTATAACCACTTGAATATAAACAAAAAAAACACACAAAGGTCTAGCGGAATTTA
CAGAGGGTCTAGCAGAATTTACAAGTTTTCCAGCAAAGGTCTAGCAGAATTTACAGATACCCACAACTCA
AAGGAAAAGGACTAGTAATTATCATTGACTAGCCCATCTCAATTGGTATAGTGATTAAAATCACCTAGAC
CAATTGAGATGTATGTCTGAATTAGTTGTTTTCAAAGCAAATGAACTAGCGATTAGTCGCTATGACTTAA
CGGAGCATGAAACCAAGCTAATTTTATGCTGTGTGGCACTACTCAACCCCACGATTGAAAACCCTACAAG
GAAAGAACGGACGGTATCGTTCACTTATAACCAATACGCTCAGATGATGAACATCAGTAGGGAAAATGCT
TATGGTGTATTAGCTAAAGCAACCAGAGAGCTGATGACGAGAACTGTGGAAATCAGGAATCCTTTGGTTA
AAGGCTTTTGGATTTTCCAGTGGACAAACTATGCCAAGTTCTCAAGCGAAAAATTAGAATTAGTTTTTAG
TGAAGAGATATTGCCTTATCTTTTCCAGTTAAAAAAATTCATAAAATATAATCTGGAACATGTTAAGTCT
TTTGAAAACAAATACTCTATGAGGATTTATGAGTGGTTATTAAAAGAACTAACACAAAAGAAAACTCACA
AGGCAAATATAGAGATTAGCCTTGATGAATTTAAGTTCATGTTAATGCTTGAAAATAACTACCATGAGTT
TAAAAGGCTTAACCAATGGGTTTTGAAACCAATAAGTAAAGATTTAAACACTTACAGCAATATGAAATTG
GTGGTTGATAAGCGAGGCCGCCCGACTGATACGTTGATTTTCCAAGTTGAACTAGATAGACAAATGGATC
TCGTAACCGAACTTGAGAACAACCAGATAAAAATGAATGGTGACAAAATACCAACAACCATTACATCAGA
TTCCTACCTACATAACGGACTAAGAAAAACACTACACGATGCTTTAACTGCAAAAATTCAGCTCACCAGT
TTTGAGGCAAAATTTTTGAGTGACATGCAAAGTAAGTATGATCTCAATGGTTCGTTCTCATGGCTCACGC
AAAAACAACGAACCACACTAGAGAACATACTGGCTAAATACGGAAGGATCTGAGGTTCTTATGGCTCTTG
TATCTATCAGTGAAGCATCAAGACTAACAAACAAAAGTAGAACAACTGTTCACCGTTACATATCAAAGGG
AAAACTGTCCATATGCACAGATGAAAACGGTGTAAAAAAGATAGATACATCAGAGCTTTTACGAGTTTTT
GGTGCATTCAAAGCTGTTCACCATGAACAGATCGACAATGTAACAGATGAACAGCATGTAACACCTAATA
GAACAGGTGAAACCAGTAAAACAAAGCAACTAGAACATGAAATTGAACACCTGAGACAACTTGTTACAGC
TCAACAGTCACACATAGACAGCCTGAAACAGGCGATGCTGCTTATCGAATCAAAGCTGCCGACAACACGG
GAGCCAGTGACGCCTCCCGTGGGGAAAAAATCATGGCAATTCTGGAAGAAATAGCGCTTTCAGCCGGCAA
ACCGGCTGAAGCCGGATCTGCGATTCTGATAACAAACTAGCAACACCAGAACAGCCCGTTTGCGGGCAGC
AAAACCCGTACCGATTATCAAAAAGGATCTTCACCTAGATCCTTTTAAATTAAAAATGAAGTTTTAAATC
AATCTAAAGTATATATGAGTAAACTTGGTCTGACAGTTACCAATGCTTAATCAGTGAGGCACCTATCTCA
GCGATCTGTCTATTTCGTTCATCCATAGTTGCCTGACTCCCCGTCGTGTAGATAACTACGATACGGGAGG
GCTTACCATCTGGCCCCAGTGCTGCAATGATACCGCGAGAACCACGCTCACCGGCTCCAGATTTATCAGC
AATAAACCAGCCAGCCGGAAGGGCCGAGCGCAGAAGTGGTCCTGCAACTTTATCCGCCTCCATCCAGTCT
ATTAATTGTTGCCGGGAAGCTAGAGTAAGTAGTTCGCCAGTTAATAGTTTGCGCAACGTTGTTGCCATTG
CTACAGGCATCGTGGTGTCACGCTCGTCGTTTGGTATGGCTTCATTCAGCTCCGGTTCCCAACGATCAAG
GCGAGTTACATGATCCCCCATGTTGTGCAAAAAAGCGGTTAGCTCCTTCGGTCCTCCGATCGTTGTCAGA
AGTAAGTTGGCCGCAGTGTTATCACTCATGGTTATGGCAGCACTGCATAATTCTCTTACTGTCATGCCAT
CCGTAAGATGCTTTTCTGTGACTGGTGAGTACTCAACCAAGTCATTCTGAGAATAGTGTATGCGGCGACC
GAGTTGCTCTTGCCCGGCGTCAATACGGGATAATACCGCGCCACATAGCAGAACTTTAAAAGTGCTCATC
ATTGGAAAACGTTCTTCGGGGCGAAAACTCTCAAGGATCTTACCGCTGTTGAGATCCAGTTCGATATAAC
CCACTCGTGCACCCAACTGATCTTCAGCATCTTTTACTTTCACCAGCGTTTCTGGGTGAGCAAAAACAGG
AAGGCAAAATGCCGCAAAAAAGGGAATAAGGGCGACACGGAAATGTTGAATACTCATACTCTTCCTTTTT
CAATATTATTGAAGCATTTATCAGGGTTATTGTCTCATGAGCGGATACATATTTGAATGTATTTAGAAAA
ATAAACAAATAGGGGTTCCGCG
Features (pLannotate 1.2.2; 17 found; start..end, strand, type, name):
     90..133     -  terminator     bacterial terminator: putative bacterial transcription terminator
    136..157     +  misc_feature   BioBrick prefix: BioBrick prefix for parts that do not start with "ATG"
    178..196     +  promoter       T7 promoter: promoter for bacteriophage T7 RNA polymerase
    197..221     +  protein_bind   lac operator: The lac repressor binds to the lac operator to inhibit transcription in E. coli. This inhibition can be relieved by adding lactose or isopropyl-β-D-thiogalactopyranoside (IPTG). lac repressor encoded by lacI
   1752..1770    +  promoter       T7 promoter: promoter for bacteriophage T7 RNA polymerase
   1771..1795    +  protein_bind   lac operator: The lac repressor binds to the lac operator to inhibit transcription in E. coli. This inhibition can be relieved by adding lactose or isopropyl-β-D-thiogalactopyranoside (IPTG). lac repressor encoded by lacI
   1815..1870    +  ncRNA          Hammerhead 3: Accession: RF00008 - Hammerhead ribozyme (type III)
   3630..3648    +  promoter       T7 promoter: promoter for bacteriophage T7 RNA polymerase
   3649..3673    +  protein_bind   lac operator: The lac repressor binds to the lac operator to inhibit transcription in E. coli. This inhibition can be relieved by adding lactose or isopropyl-β-D-thiogalactopyranoside (IPTG). lac repressor encoded by lacI
   3694..3748    +  ncRNA          Hammerhead 3 (fragment): Accession: RF00008 - Hammerhead ribozyme (type III)
   3798..4697    +  CDS            Y2150_BRADU: Experimental evidence at protein level: Swiss-Prot protein existence level 1. From Bradyrhizobium diazoefficiens (strain JCM 10833 / BCRC 13528 / IAM 13628 / NBRC 14792 / USDA 110).
   4830..4850    +  misc_feature   BioBrick suffix: universal suffix for all parts
   4851..4908    +  terminator     his operon terminator: This putative transcriptin terminator from the E. coli his operon has a 2-bp deletion introduced during synthesis. Its efficiency has not been determined.
   5483..5705    +  rep_origin     pSC101 ori: low-copy replication origin that requires the Rep101 protein
   5753..6703    +  CDS            Rep101: RepA protein needed for replication with the pSC101 origin; rep101
   7317..8177    -  CDS            AmpR: β-lactamase; bla; confers resistance to ampicillin, carbenicillin, and related antibiotics
   8178..8282    -  promoter       AmpR promoter: bla
