[The description below was written by a language model from this plasmid's Addgene catalogue record and pLannotate feature annotations shown in this document.]
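Description:
pLRD04 is a low-copy bacterial expression plasmid of about 8.3 kb, built on the pLRD backbone and designed to make the diterpene ent-kaurene in the engineered E. coli strain MEV20. It replicates from the pSC101 origin, which depends on the plasmid-encoded Rep101 (RepA) protein and accounts for the low copy number. It is selected with ampicillin through a β-lactamase gene driven by its own bla promoter.

The payload sits between BioBrick prefix and suffix sequences and is bracketed by transcription terminators, a putative bacterial terminator upstream and the his operon terminator downstream. It comprises three same-strand transcription units, each headed by a T7 promoter followed immediately by a lac operator. Expression therefore needs T7 RNA polymerase and is held off by lac repressor until IPTG or lactose is added; no lacI or polymerase gene is annotated on the plasmid, so these are presumably supplied by the host. The second and third units carry hammerhead ribozyme sequences just after the operator, elements generally used as self-cleaving insulators that standardise the 5′ end of the mRNA.

The catalogue lists three inserts: tHMGR from Saccharomyces cerevisiae (conventionally a truncated HMG-CoA reductase, a mevalonate pathway enzyme), ptmT2 from Streptomyces platensis, and blr2150 from Bradyrhizobium diazoefficiens. Only blr2150 is recognised in the feature table, as the coding sequence of the third unit. The unannotated stretches after the first two promoters likely hold tHMGR and ptmT2, although the record does not confirm their order. It also does not state the individual enzymatic roles of the two bacterial genes, beyond their combined use for ent-kaurene production.
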