Addgene plasmid #208258: pLRD04
Purpose: Production of ent-kaurene in E. coli MEV20
Depositing lab: Christopher Voigt. Depositing organization: Massachusetts Institute of Technology. Publication: Design of a redox-proficient Escherichia coli for screening terpenoids and modifying cytochrome P450s. Lin GM, Voigt CA. Nature Catalysis. 6, 1016–1029 (2023). https://doi.org/10.1038/s41929-023-01049-5.
Backbone
  Vector backbone: pLRD
  Vector type: Bacterial Expression
Growth in bacteria
  Bacterial resistance: Ampicillin, 100 μg/mL
  Growth temperature: 37°C
  Growth strain: DH5alpha
  Copy number: Low Copy
Gene/Insert 1
  Gene/Insert name: tHMGR
  Species: Saccharomyces cerevisiae
  Cloning method: Restriction Enzyme; 5′ cloning site unknown (unknown if destroyed)
Gene/Insert 2
  Gene/Insert name: ptmT2
  Species: Streptomyces platensis
Gene/Insert 3
  Gene/Insert name: blr2150
  Species: Bradyrhizobium diazoefficiens
Terms and licenses: Academic/Nonprofit Terms; Industry Terms: Not Available to Industry
How to cite: pLRD04 was a gift from Christopher Voigt (Addgene plasmid # 208258 ; http://n2t.net/addgene:208258 ; RRID:Addgene_208258)
